Addgene plasmid #49490: Flag-KLF6-4D (1054)
Purpose: expresses human Flag tagged KLF6 with 4D mutation
Depositing lab: Scott Friedman. Depositing organization: Icahn School of Medicine at Mount Sinai. Publication: GSK3beta phosphorylation of the KLF6 tumor suppressor promotes its transactivation of p21. Lang UE, Kocabayoglu P, Cheng GZ, Ghiassi-Nejad Z, Munoz U, Vetter D, Eckstein DA, Hannivoort RA, Walsh MJ, Friedman SL. Oncogene. 2012 Oct 22. doi: 10.1038/onc.2012.457. PubMed 23085750.
Backbone
  Vector backbone: pCI-neo
  Backbone manufacturer: Promega
  Backbone size w/o insert (bp): 5472
  Vector type: Mammalian Expression
  Selectable markers: Neomycin (select with G418)
Growth in bacteria
  Bacterial resistance: Ampicillin, 100 μg/mL
  Growth temperature: 37°C
  Growth strain: DH5alpha
  Copy number: Low Copy
Gene/Insert
  Gene/Insert name: KFL6-4D (alt names: Kruppel-like factor 6; KFL6)
  Species: H. sapiens (human)
  Mutation: three serines and one tyrosine mutated to aspartic acids at residues 143, 147, 151 and 155 (mimics phosphorylation)
  Entrez Gene: KLF6 (a.k.a. BCD1, CBA1, COPEB, CPBP, GBF, PAC1, ST12, ZF9)
  Promoter: CMV
  Tag / fusion protein: Flag (N terminal on insert)
  Cloning method: Restriction Enzyme; 5′ cloning site unknown (unknown if destroyed); 3′ cloning site unknown (unknown if destroyed)
  Sequencing primers: 5′ T7; 3′ EBV-rev
Terms and licenses: Academic/Nonprofit Terms; Industry Terms: Not Available to Industry
How to cite: Flag-KLF6-4D (1054) was a gift from Scott Friedman (Addgene plasmid # 49490 ; http://n2t.net/addgene:49490 ; RRID:Addgene_49490)
