[The description below was written by a language model from this plasmid's Addgene catalogue record.]
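Description:
Flag-KLF6-4D (1054) is a mammalian expression plasmid built on the pCI-neo backbone (Promega; 5472 bp without insert). It is propagated in E. coli under ampicillin selection and is recorded as low copy. For mammalian cells it carries a neomycin resistance marker, so transfected cells can be selected with G418 to enrich for or establish stable expressors. No feature table accompanies the record, so the replication origins, polyadenylation signals and other backbone elements are not individually documented here. The restriction sites used to insert the gene are also listed as unknown.

The payload is human KLF6 (Kruppel-like factor 6, a zinc-finger transcription factor described as a tumor suppressor), expressed from the CMV promoter with an N-terminal Flag epitope tag for detection or immunoprecipitation. The coding sequence carries the "4D" mutation. According to the record, three serines and one tyrosine at residues 143, 147, 151 and 155 are replaced with aspartic acid. The acidic side chains are intended to mimic constitutive phosphorylation at these positions.

The associated study concerns GSK3beta phosphorylation of KLF6 and its effect on KLF6 transactivation of p21. This indicates the construct serves as a phosphomimetic variant for testing how phosphorylation at these sites influences KLF6 transcriptional activity and downstream function in transfected mammalian cells, presumably in comparison with wild-type forms of the protein.
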