>Addgene plasmid #49490 | Flag-KLF6-4D (1054) | addgene partial sequence | sequence record 79628 | T7 5'-TAATACGACTCACTATAGGG-3'
GGCCGCCACCATGGATTACAAGGACGACGACGATAAGATCTGTCGACGGTACCCCGGGGAATTCGCCCTT
GGGCTCCGTCCAACCCGGCCCGACATGGACGTGCTCCCCATGTGCAGCATCTTCCAGGAGCTCCAGATCG
TGCACGAGACCGGCTACTTCTCGGCGCTGCCGTCTCTGGAGGAGTACTGGCAACAGACCTGCCTAGAGCT
GGAACGTTACCTCCAGAGCGAGCCCTGCTATGTTTCAGCCTCAGAAATCAAATTTGACAGCCAGGAAGAT
CTGTGGACCAAAATCATTCTGGCTCGGGAGAAAAAGGAGGAATCCGAACTGAAGATATCTTCCAGTCCTC
CAGAGGACACTCTCATCAGCCCGAGCTTTTGTTACAACTTAGAGACCAACAGCCTGAACTCAGATGTCAG
CAGCGAATCCTCTGACAGCTCCGAGGAACTTTCTCCCACGGCCAAGTTTACCTCCGACCCCATTGGCGAA
GTTTTGGTCAGCTCGGGAAAATTGAGCTCCGATGTCACCTCCGATCCTCCATCTGATCCGGAACTGGACA
GGGAACCTTCTCAACTGTGGGGTTGCGTGCCCGGGGAGCTGCCCTCGCCAGGGAAGGTGCGCAGCGGGAC
TTCGGGGAAGCCAGGTGACAAGGGAAATGGCGATGCCTCCCCCGACGGCAGGAGGAGGGTGCACCGGTGC
CACTTTAACGGCTGCAGGAAAGTTTACACCAAAAGCTCCCACTTGAAAGCACACCAGCGGACGCACACAG
GAGAAAAAGCCTTACAGATGCTCATGGGGAAGGGTGTGAGTGGCGTTTTGCAAGAAGTGATGAGTTAACC
AGGCACTTCCGAAAGCACACCGGGGCCAAGCCTTTTAAATGCTCCCACTGTGAC
